Addgene plasmid #55080: mCherry-MCPA2-N-18
Purpose: Localization: Actin Capping Protein , Excitation: 587, Emission: 610
Depositing lab: Michael Davidson. Depositing organization: Florida State University, Tallahassee.
Backbone
  Vector backbone: mCherry-N1
  Backbone size w/o insert (bp): 4750
  Vector type: Mammalian Expression
  Selectable markers: Neomycin (select with G418)
Growth in bacteria
  Bacterial resistance: Kanamycin, 50 μg/mL
  Growth temperature: 37°C
  Growth strain: DH5alpha
  Copy number: High Copy
Gene/Insert
  Gene/Insert name: MCPA2 (alt names: Mouse capping protein alpha 2; NM_007604.2)
  Species: M. musculus (mouse)
  Promoter: CMV
  Tag / fusion protein: mCherry (C terminal on backbone)
  Cloning method: Unknown
  Sequencing primers: 5′ CMV-F; 3′ SV40pA-R
Terms and licenses: Academic/Nonprofit Terms; Industry Terms: Not Available to Industry
Depositor comments: M. musculus (mouse) capping protein alpha 2. Excitation = 587; Emission = 610
How to cite: mCherry-MCPA2-N-18 was a gift from Michael Davidson (Addgene plasmid # 55080 ; http://n2t.net/addgene:55080 ; RRID:Addgene_55080)
