[The description below was written by a language model from this plasmid's Addgene catalogue record.]
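Description:
mCherry-MCPA2-N-18 is a mammalian expression plasmid built on the mCherry-N1 backbone (about 4.75 kb without the insert) that produces a red fluorescent fusion of mouse actin capping protein alpha 2 (MCPA2). The mouse coding sequence sits downstream of the CMV promoter, a strong constitutive promoter in most mammalian cell lines. It is placed upstream of mCherry, so the fluorescent protein is attached to the C-terminus of the capping protein subunit. The "N-18" in the name probably refers to the N1-style arrangement and a linker of 18 residues between the two partners, but the record does not say this explicitly. The SV40pA reverse sequencing primer indicates that an SV40 polyadenylation signal follows the fusion cassette. The cloning method is recorded as unknown, and no feature table is provided, so finer details of the junctions and other backbone elements cannot be confirmed here.

The plasmid is maintained in bacteria as a high-copy construct under kanamycin selection. It also carries a neomycin resistance marker, which allows G418 selection of stably transfected mammalian cells. Its stated purpose is as a localization marker for actin capping protein. In transfected cells, the fusion lets the distribution of the capping protein be followed by fluorescence microscopy, which is useful because this protein binds the barbed ends of actin filaments and regulates their growth. mCherry is imaged with excitation at 587 nm and emission at 610 nm, which makes it suitable for combination with green or cyan probes in multicolour imaging of the cytoskeleton.
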