>Addgene plasmid #55080 | mCherry-MCPA2-N-18 | depositor partial sequence | sequence record 85464 | insert sequence
TGACGTCAGATCCGCTAGCGCCACCATGGCGGATCTGGAGGAGCAGTTGTCCGATGAGGAGAAGGTTCGT
ATAGCAGCAAAATTCATCATTCACGCCCCTCCTGGAGAATTTAATGAGGTTTTTAATGATGTTCGACTAT
TGCTTAATAATGATAATCTTCTCAGGGAAGGAGCCGCACATGCATTTGCACAGTATAACCTGGACCAGTT
TACACCAGTAAAAATTGAAGGCTATGAAGATCAGGTTTTGATAACAGAACATGGAGACTTGGGAAATGGA
AAATTTTTGGATCCAAAAAACAGAATCTGTTTCAAATTTGATCATTTAAGAAAGGAAGCAACTGATCCAA
GGCCCTACGAAGCAGAAAATGCCATTGAATCCTGGAGAACTTCAGTAGAAACTGCACTGCGAGCTTATGT
AAAAGAGCATTATCCGAATGGGGTCTGCACTGTGTATGGCAAAAAAGTAGATGGGCAGCAAACCATTATT
GCATGCATAGAAAGCCATCAGTTTCAAGCAAAAAACTTTTGGAATGGTCGTTGGAGGTCAGAGTGGAAGT
TTACAGTCACTCCTTCCACCACACAGGTGGTTGGCATTTTGAAAATTCAGGTTCATTATTATGAAGATGG
TAATGTTCAGCTAGTGAGTCATAAAGATATACAAGATTCCCTCACAGTATCTAATGAGGTGCAAACAGCA
AAAGAATTTATAAAGATTGTAGAAGCTGCAGAAAATGAATACCAGACTGCCATCAGTGAGAATTATCAGA
CGATGTCGGACACTACCTTCAAAGCCTTACGTCGACAGTTGCCAGTGACACGTACTAAGATCGACTGGAA
CAAGATCCTTAGCTACAAGATTGGCAAAGAGATGCAGAATGCAAGTCGCGGAGGCAGTGGTGGGGTACCG
CGGGCCCGGGATCCACCGGTCGCCACCATGGTGAGCAAGGGCGAGGAGGATAACATGGCCATCATCAAGG
AGTTCATGCGCTTCAAGGTGCACATGGAGGGCTCCGTGAACGGCCACGAGTTCGAGATCGAGGGCGAGGG
CGAGGGCCGCCCCTACGAGGGCACCCAGACCGCCAAGCTGAAGGTGACCAAGGGTGGCCCCCTGCCCTTC
GCCTGGGACATCCTGTCCCCTCAGTTCATGTACGGCTCCAAGGCCTACGTGAAGCACCCCGCCGACATCC
CCGACTACTTGAAGCTGTCCTTCCCCGAGGGCTTCAAGTGGGAGCGCGTGATGAACTTCGAGGACGGCGG
CGTGGTGACCGTGACCCAGGACTCCTCCCTGCAGGACGGCGAGTTCATCTACAAGGTGAAGCTGCGCGGC
ACCAACTTCCCCTCCGACGGCCCCGTAATGCAGAAGAAGACCATGGGCTGGGAGGCCTCCTCCGAGCGGA
TGTACCCCGAGGACGGCGCCCTGAAGGGCGAGATCAAGCAGAGGCTGAAGCTGAAGGACGGCGGCCACTA
CGACGCTGAGGTCAAGACCACCTACAAGGCCAAGAAGCCCGTGCAGCTGCCCGGCGCCTACAACGTCAAC
ATCAAGTTGGACATCACCTCCCACAACGAGGACTACACCATCGTGGAACAGTACGAACGCGCCGAGGGCC
GCCACTCCACCGGCGGCATGGACGAGCTGTACAAGTAAAGCGGCCGCGACTCTAGATCATAATCAGCCAT
ACCACATT
