>Addgene plasmid #55080 | mCherry-MCPA2-N-18 | addgene partial sequence | sequence record 128613 | mCherry-R 5'-TTGGTCACCTTCAGCTTGG-3'
CCTCGCCCTCGATCTCGAACTCGTGGCCGTTCACGGAGCCCTCCATGTGCACCTTGAAGCGCATGAACTC
CTTGATGATGGCCATGTTATCCTCCTCGCCCTTGCTCACCATGGTGGCGACCGGTGGATCCCGGGCCCGC
GGTACCCCACCACTGCCTCCGCGACTTGCATTCTGCATCTCTTTGCCAATCTTGTAGCTAAGGATCTTGT
TCCAGTCGATCTTAGTACGTGTCACTGGCAACTGTCGACGTAAGGCTTTGAAGGTAGTGTCCGACATCGT
CTGATAATTCTCACTGATGGCAGTCTGGTATTCATTTTCTGCAGCTTCTACAATCTTTATAAATTCTTTT
GCTGTTTGCACCTCATTAGATACTGTGAGGGAATCTTGTATATCTTTATGACTCACTAGCTGAACATTAC
CATCTTCATAATAATGAACCTGAATTTTCAAAATGCCAACCACCTGTGTGGTGGAAGGAGTGACTGTAAA
CTTCCACTCTGACCTCCAACGACCATTCCAAAAGTTTTTTGCTTGAAACTGATGGCTTTCTATGCATGCA
ATAATGGTTTGCTGCCCATCTACTTTTTTGCCATACACAGTGCAGACCCCATTCGGATAATGCTCTTTTA
CATAAGCTCGCAGTGCAGTTTCTACTGAAGTTCTCCAGGATTCAATGGCATTTTCTGCTTCGTAGGGCCT
TGGATCAGTTGCTTCCTTTCTTAAATGATCAAATTTGAAACAGATTCTGTTTTTTGGATCCAAAAATTTT
CCATTTCCCAAGTCTCCATGTTCTGTTATCAAAACCTGATCTTCATAGCCTTCAA
